>Addgene plasmid #194189 | pGL3-pSMANTIS_STAT1-2_Mutant | addgene full sequence | sequence record 381784 | Addgene NGS Result
GGTACCCTATGTCTGACACATAGTAGAGCTTAATAAACATTTTCTATTATTGCTACGGTTGTTGTTACTG
TTAGCAACATTGAGGCTGAGTAAAATGAATTCTTTTTGGATAGAAAGATGGTCTCATGGTCAAGTGTTTT
TACCCAAATCTCAAGGAGATTCTAAATAGCAGCTAAGAACCAGGGGATACTTCTCTGGCCAAAAGTCTAC
TGAGACAAGGTCTTGGGGGCAGAGGCTAGGCCAGGTAGTTTGTGGTGCACATAGAATCACTGTACCTACC
CAGCATGAAGGTGTTGGCCCCCAAGGAGCTAACTGGAGGGTAGCATGCTGGAAGACACTACCAGTGTTAT
AGGAGGCAAAAAGAAATTATTTAGGTAGACATTTAGGGTAAAGTGAGTCCCCAGCAGAAAACTTTCCTTT
TAACAAAAAGCAGCTCAAAAATAGCTCCCTTTCTAACCACACACAGTTAAAAAAAATCACTTCTCTTCTA
ACAACAAGTAACCTGAAAGTTCAGGCTGTAAAATACAGATAAGACAGCTCAAGCACAGAAGAAGGGGTGG
AAGTCTCCTGGGTAATTGCCAAACTTCACACTTATACAATGGGCCCCAGTAAAACAGTGGGTCTTAATAA
GCACATTCCTTTCCCTTTAGGTGCACTAAGATAGCACGCGGCAAGCAGACTCATGGGGCGGATGCCTGCA
GCTGCAAGAAGATGTATGGGAACAGACACAGAAACTCTCCCTCCCAGATAAGCAAGACAAAGAAACACAG
ACTAAGAGTCAGCCTATGTGGTCAGGGAATGGGATAAAAGCTGATAAAAAAAATTCTGCTCTATATAGAT
AGCACACTTGGTCGCAGCTAAACCATCAGGCCCTAAGAGGATAAGACATCCCCTCCTCATGAGGCCCCTC
CTCCCTAGACCATTTATAAAAACCCTGACATTTTTACTACTGCTTAGCAACCTGCTCGGGACCCCTCTCT
GTGACTGTGAGCTGTTCTGTTCTTTTGCCTAGCTAGCCCGGGCTCGAGATCTGCGATCTAAGTAAGCTTG
GCATTCCGGTACTGTTGGTAAAGCCACCATGGAAGACGCCAAAAACATAAAGAAAGGCCCGGCGCCATTC
TATCCGCTGGAAGATGGAACCGCTGGAGAGCAACTGCATAAGGCTATGAAGAGATACGCCCTGGTTCCTG
GAACAATTGCTTTTACAGATGCACATATCGAGGTGGACATCACTTACGCTGAGTACTTCGAAATGTCCGT
TCGGTTGGCAGAAGCTATGAAACGATATGGGCTGAATACAAATCACAGAATCGTCGTATGCAGTGAAAAC
TCTCTTCAATTCTTTATGCCGGTGTTGGGCGCGTTATTTATCGGAGTTGCAGTTGCGCCCGCGAACGACA
TTTATAATGAACGTGAATTGCTCAACAGTATGGGCATTTCGCAGCCTACCGTGGTGTTCGTTTCCAAAAA
GGGGTTGCAAAAAATTTTGAACGTGCAAAAAAAGCTCCCAATCATCCAAAAAATTATTATCATGGATTCT
AAAACGGATTACCAGGGATTTCAGTCGATGTACACGTTCGTCACATCTCATCTACCTCCCGGTTTTAATG
AATACGATTTTGTGCCAGAGTCCTTCGATAGGGACAAGACAATTGCACTGATCATGAACTCCTCTGGATC
TACTGGTCTGCCTAAAGGTGTCGCTCTGCCTCATAGAACTGCCTGCGTGAGATTCTCGCATGCCAGAGAT
CCTATTTTTGGCAATCAAATCATTCCGGATACTGCGATTTTAAGTGTTGTTCCATTCCATCACGGTTTTG
GAATGTTTACTACACTCGGATATTTGATATGTGGATTTCGAGTCGTCTTAATGTATAGATTTGAAGAAGA
GCTGTTTCTGAGGAGCCTTCAGGATTACAAGATTCAAAGTGCGCTGCTGGTGCCAACCCTATTCTCCTTC
TTCGCCAAAAGCACTCTGATTGACAAATACGATTTATCTAATTTACACGAAATTGCTTCTGGTGGCGCTC
CCCTCTCTAAGGAAGTCGGGGAAGCGGTTGCCAAGAGGTTCCATCTGCCAGGTATCAGGCAAGGATATGG
GCTCACTGAGACTACATCAGCTATTCTGATTACACCCGAGGGGGATGATAAACCGGGCGCGGTCGGTAAA
GTTGTTCCATTTTTTGAAGCGAAGGTTGTGGATCTGGATACCGGGAAAACGCTGGGCGTTAATCAAAGAG
GCGAACTGTGTGTGAGAGGTCCTATGATTATGTCCGGTTATGTAAACAATCCGGAAGCGACCAACGCCTT
GATTGACAAGGATGGATGGCTACATTCTGGAGACATAGCTTACTGGGACGAAGACGAACACTTCTTCATC
GTTGACCGCCTGAAGTCTCTGATTAAGTACAAAGGCTATCAGGTGGCTCCCGCTGAATTGGAATCCATCT
TGCTCCAACACCCCAACATCTTCGACGCAGGTGTCGCAGGTCTTCCCGACGATGACGCCGGTGAACTTCC
CGCCGCCGTTGTTGTTTTGGAGCACGGAAAGACGATGACGGAAAAAGAGATCGTGGATTACGTCGCCAGT
CAAGTAACAACCGCGAAAAAGTTGCGCGGAGGAGTTGTGTTTGTGGACGAAGTACCGAAAGGTCTTACCG
GAAAACTCGACGCAAGAAAAATCAGAGAGATCCTCATAAAGGCCAAGAAGGGCGGAAAGATCGCCGTGTA
ATTCTAGAGTCGGGGCGGCCGGCCGCTTCGAGCAGACATGATAAGATACATTGATGAGTTTGGACAAACC
ACAACTAGAATGCAGTGAAAAAAATGCTTTATTTGTGAAATTTGTGATGCTATTGCTTTATTTGTAACCA
TTATAAGCTGCAATAAACAAGTTAACAACAACAATTGCATTCATTTTATGTTTCAGGTTCAGGGGGAGGT
GTGGGAGGTTTTTTAAAGCAAGTAAAACCTCTACAAATGTGGTAAAATCGATAAGGATCCGTCGACCGAT
GCCCTTGAGAGCCTTCAACCCAGTCAGCTCCTTCCGGTGGGCGCGGGGCATGACTATCGTCGCCGCACTT
ATGACTGTCTTCTTTATCATGCAACTCGTAGGACAGGTGCCGGCAGCGCTCTTCCGCTTCCTCGCTCACT
GACTCGCTGCGCTCGGTCGTTCGGCTGCGGCGAGCGGTATCAGCTCACTCAAAGGCGGTAATACGGTTAT
CCACAGAATCAGGGGATAACGCAGGAAAGAACATGTGAGCAAAAGGCCAGCAAAAGGCCAGGAACCGTAA
AAAGGCCGCGTTGCTGGCGTTTTTCCATAGGCTCCGCCCCCCTGACGAGCATCACAAAAATCGACGCTCA
AGTCAGAGGTGGCGAAACCCGACAGGACTATAAAGATACCAGGCGTTTCCCCCTGGAAGCTCCCTCGTGC
GCTCTCCTGTTCCGACCCTGCCGCTTACCGGATACCTGTCCGCCTTTCTCCCTTCGGGAAGCGTGGCGCT
TTCTCATAGCTCACGCTGTAGGTATCTCAGTTCGGTGTAGGTCGTTCGCTCCAAGCTGGGCTGTGTGCAC
GAACCCCCCGTTCAGCCCGACCGCTGCGCCTTATCCGGTAACTATCGTCTTGAGTCCAACCCGGTAAGAC
ACGACTTATCGCCACTGGCAGCAGCCACTGGTAACAGGATTAGCAGAGCGAGGTATGTAGGCGGTGCTAC
AGAGTTCTTGAAGTGGTGGCCTAACTACGGCTACACTAGAAGAACAGTATTTGGTATCTGCGCTCTGCTG
AAGCCAGTTACCTTCGGAAAAAGAGTTGGTAGCTCTTGATCCGGCAAACAAACCACCGCTGGTAGCGGTG
GTTTTTTTGTTTGCAAGCAGCAGATTACGCGCAGAAAAAAAGGATCTCAAGAAGATCCTTTGATCTTTTC
TACGGGGTCTGACGCTCAGTGGAACGAAAACTCACGTTAAGGGATTTTGGTCATGAGATTATCAAAAAGG
ATCTTCACCTAGATCCTTTTAAATTAAAAATGAAGTTTTAAATCAATCTAAAGTATATATGAGTAAACTT
GGTCTGACAGTTACCAATGCTTAATCAGTGAGGCACCTATCTCAGCGATCTGTCTATTTCGTTCATCCAT
AGTTGCCTGACTCCCCGTCGTGTAGATAACTACGATACGGGAGGGCTTACCATCTGGCCCCAGTGCTGCA
ATGATACCGCGAGACCCACGCTCACCGGCTCCAGATTTATCAGCAATAAACCAGCCAGCCGGAAGGGCCG
AGCGCAGAAGTGGTCCTGCAACTTTATCCGCCTCCATCCAGTCTATTAATTGTTGCCGGGAAGCTAGAGT
AAGTAGTTCGCCAGTTAATAGTTTGCGCAACGTTGTTGCCATTGCTACAGGCATCGTGGTGTCACGCTCG
TCGTTTGGTATGGCTTCATTCAGCTCCGGTTCCCAACGATCAAGGCGAGTTACATGATCCCCCATGTTGT
GCAAAAAAGCGGTTAGCTCCTTCGGTCCTCCGATCGTTGTCAGAAGTAAGTTGGCCGCAGTGTTATCACT
CATGGTTATGGCAGCACTGCATAATTCTCTTACTGTCATGCCATCCGTAAGATGCTTTTCTGTGACTGGT
GAGTACTCAACCAAGTCATTCTGAGAATAGTGTATGCGGCGACCGAGTTGCTCTTGCCCGGCGTCAATAC
GGGATAATACCGCGCCACATAGCAGAACTTTAAAAGTGCTCATCATTGGAAAACGTTCTTCGGGGCGAAA
ACTCTCAAGGATCTTACCGCTGTTGAGATCCAGTTCGATGTAACCCACTCGTGCACCCAACTGATCTTCA
GCATCTTTTACTTTCACCAGCGTTTCTGGGTGAGCAAAAACAGGAAGGCAAAATGCCGCAAAAAAGGGAA
TAAGGGCGACACGGAAATGTTGAATACTCATACTCTTCCTTTTTCAATATTATTGAAGCATTTATCAGGG
TTATTGTCTCATGAGCGGATACATATTTGAATGTATTTAGAAAAATAAACAAATAGGGGTTCCGCGCACA
TTTCCCCGAAAAGTGCCACCTG
[124 nt withheld, positions 5063-5186]
C
[91 nt withheld, positions 5188-5278]
A
[49 nt withheld, positions 5280-5328]
CCTTTGACGTTGGAGTCCACGTTCTTT
[37 nt withheld, positions 5356-5392]
ACCCTATCTCGGTCTATTCTTTTGATTTATAAGGGATTTTGCCGATTTCGGCCTATTGGTTAAAAAATGA
GCTGATTTAACAAAAATTTAACGCGAATTTTAACAAAATATTAACGCTTACAATTTGCCATTCGCCATTC
AGGCTGCGCAACTGTTGGGAAGGGCGATCGGTGCGGGCCTCTTCGCTATTACGCCAGCCCAAGCTACCAT
GATAAGTAAGTAATATTAAGGTACGGGAGGTACTTGGAGCGGCCGCAATAAAATATCTTTATTTTCATTA
CATCTGTGTGTTGGTTTTTTGTGTGAATCGATAGTACTAACATACGCTCTCCATCAAAACAAAACGAAAC
AAAACAAACTAGCAAAATAGGCTGTCCCCAGTGCAAGTGCAGGTGCCAGAACATTTCTCTATCGATA
Features (pLannotate 1.2.2; 11 found; start..end, strand, type, name):
   1079..2731    +  CDS            luciferase: firefly luciferase; luc+; enhanced luc+ version of the luciferase gene
   2772..2893    -  polyA_signal   SV40 poly(A) signal: SV40 polyadenylation signal
   2916..2984    -  CDS            large T antigen (fragment): large T antigen from SV40 (simian virus 40)
   3000..3132    +  CDS            TcR (fragment): tetracycline efflux protein; tet; confers resistance to tetracycline
   3312..3900    -  rep_origin     ori: high-copy-number ColE1/pMB1/pBR322/pUC origin of replication
   4071..4931    -  CDS            AmpR: β-lactamase; bla; confers resistance to ampicillin, carbenicillin, and related antibiotics
   4932..5036    -  promoter       AmpR promoter: bla
   5063..5491    +  rep_origin     f1 ori (sequence partly withheld): f1 bacteriophage origin of replication; arrow indicates direction of (+) strand synthesis
   5523..5590    -  CDS            lacZα (fragment): LacZα fragment of β-galactosidase; lacZ fragment
   5649..5697    +  polyA_signal   poly(A) signal: synthetic polyadenylation signal
   5711..5802    +  misc_feature   pause site: RNA polymerase II transcriptional pause signal from the human α2 globin gene
