[The description below was written by a language model from this plasmid's Addgene catalogue record and pLannotate feature annotations shown in this document.]
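Description:
pGL3-pSMANTIS_STAT1-2_Mutant is a firefly luciferase reporter plasmid built on the pGL3 backbone, intended for promoter-activity assays in transfected mammalian cells. It is propagated in E. coli as a high-copy plasmid through a ColE1/pUC-type origin and selected with ampicillin via the β-lactamase gene and its bla promoter. An f1 bacteriophage origin is also present, which allows single-stranded DNA production. Short annotated fragments of lacZα, a tetracycline resistance gene and SV40 large T antigen are backbone remnants rather than functional genes.

The insert is a roughly 1 kb human promoter fragment of the long non-coding RNA SMANTIS (also called MANTIS or AK125871, annotated as ANXA4-AS), carrying a mutated STAT1/2 binding site in the region spanning positions 653–673 of the 1000 nt fragment. The feature table of the 5,809 nt sequence does not annotate the promoter itself, but the unannotated stretch upstream of the luc+ coding sequence is consistent with its placement there, so that luciferase expression reads out promoter activity. The luc+ gene is followed by an SV40 polyadenylation signal. Upstream of the promoter region lie a synthetic poly(A) signal and an RNA polymerase II pause site from the human α2 globin gene, which limit read-through transcription from the backbone and so reduce background signal. The exact cloning sites are not recorded.

The construct is suited to testing whether the STAT1/2 site contributes to transcriptional regulation of SMANTIS, typically by comparison with a matching promoter reporter in which the site is intact. The associated study concerns induction of this lncRNA by laminar flow and statins.
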