Addgene plasmid #194189: pGL3-pSMANTIS_STAT1-2_Mutant
Purpose: Includes the promoter (1kb) of SMTS with mutated STAT1/2 binding site
Depositing lab: Ralf Brandes & Matthias Leisegang. Depositing organization: Goethe-Universitaet Frankfurt am Main. Publication: Pleiotropic effects of laminar flow and statins depend on the Kruppel-like factor-induced lncRNA MANTIS. Leisegang MS, Bibli SI, Gunther S, Pfluger-Muller B, Oo JA, Hoper C, Seredinski S, Yekelchyk M, Schmitz-Rixen T, Schurmann C, Hu J, Looso M, Sigala F, Boon RA, Fleming I, Brandes RP. Eur Heart J. 2019 Aug 7;40(30):2523-2533. doi: 10.1093/eurheartj/ehz393. PubMed 31222221.
Backbone
  Vector backbone: pGL3
  Vector type: Luciferase
Growth in bacteria
  Bacterial resistance: Ampicillin, 100 μg/mL
  Growth temperature: 37°C
  Growth strain: DH5alpha
  Copy number: High Copy
Gene/Insert
  Gene/Insert name: SMANTIS promoter (1kb) (alt names: MANTIS promoter (1kb); AK125871 promoter (1kb))
  Species: H. sapiens (human)
  Mutation: mutated STAT1/2 site, Region 653-673nt of 1000nt
  Entrez Gene: SMANTIS (a.k.a. ANXA4-AS, n342419)
  Promoter: SMANTIS promoter (1kb), mutated
  Cloning method: Restriction Enzyme; 5′ cloning site Unknown (unknown if destroyed)
Terms and licenses: Academic/Nonprofit Terms; Industry Terms: Not Available to Industry
How to cite: pGL3-pSMANTIS_STAT1-2_Mutant was a gift from Ralf Brandes & Matthias Leisegang (Addgene plasmid # 194189 ; http://n2t.net/addgene:194189 ; RRID:Addgene_194189)
